Addgene plasmid #23907: pDONR223-SYK
Depositing lab: William Hahn & David Root. Depositing organization: Dana-Farber Cancer Institute. Publication: COT drives resistance to RAF inhibition through MAP kinase pathway reactivation. Johannessen CM, Boehm JS, Kim SY, Thomas SR, Wardwell L, Johnson LA, Emery CM, Stransky N, Cogdill AP, Barretina J, Caponigro G, Hieronymus H, Murray RR, Salehi-Ashtiani K, Hill DE, Vidal M, Zhao JJ, Yang X, Alkan O, Kim S, Harris JL, Wilson CJ, Myer VE, Finan PM, Root DE, Roberts TM, Golub T, Flaherty KT, Dummer R, Weber BL, Sellers WR, Schlegel R, Wargo JA, Hahn WC, Garraway LA. Nature. 2010 Dec 16;468(7326):968-72. doi: 10.1038/nature09627 PubMed 21107320.
Backbone
  Vector backbone: pDONR223
  Backbone manufacturer: Invitrogen
  Backbone size w/o insert (bp): 5005
  Vector type: Gateway Donor vector
Growth in bacteria
  Bacterial resistance: Spectinomycin, 50 μg/mL
  Growth temperature: 37°C
  Growth strain: DH5alpha
  Copy number: High Copy
Gene/Insert
  Gene/Insert name: SYK (alt name: spleen tyrosine kinase)
  Species: H. sapiens (human)
  Insert size (bp): 1908
  Entrez Gene: SYK (a.k.a. IMD82, p72-Syk)
  Cloning method: Gateway Cloning
  Sequencing primers: 5′ M13pUC-fwd; 3′ M13rev
Terms and licenses: Academic/Nonprofit Terms; Industry Terms: Not Available to Industry
Depositor comments: The ORF has no Stop codon. This design enables easy recombination into a destination vector to add an epitope tag of choice and Stop codon to the ORF. Do NOT use this plasmid directly for transfections. A set of 4 custom lentiviral vectors is available ( pLX301 (http://www.addgene.org/25895/) , pLX302 (http://www.addgene.org/25896/) , pLX303 (http://www.addgene.org/25897/) , pLX304 (http://www.addgene.org/25890/) ) to be used to express these ORFs in mammalian cells. These plasmids are not included in the kit and must be ordered separately.
How to cite: pDONR223-SYK was a gift from William Hahn & David Root (Addgene plasmid # 23907 ; http://n2t.net/addgene:23907 ; RRID:Addgene_23907)
