[The description below was written by a language model from this plasmid's Addgene catalogue record and pLannotate feature annotations shown in this document.]
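Description:
pDONR223-SYK is a Gateway entry clone built on the Invitrogen pDONR223 donor backbone and carrying the human SYK (spleen tyrosine kinase) open reading frame. The sequenced plasmid is about 4.7 kb. It replicates in E. coli from a high-copy ColE1/pUC-type origin and is selected with spectinomycin through the aadA (SmR) aminoglycoside adenylyltransferase gene. Small fragments annotated upstream of that gene, part of a class 1 integron Pc promoter and a piece of a gentamicin acetyltransferase gene, appear to be remnants of the resistance cassette's origin rather than functional markers. Short lacI and lacZα fragments are likewise only vestigial backbone sequence.

The roughly 1.9 kb SYK coding sequence sits between two attL recombination sites. The automated annotation labels these attL3 and attL2, although the upstream site would conventionally be attL1 in this backbone. These sites allow LR Clonase-mediated transfer of the ORF into any compatible Gateway destination vector. rrnB T1 and T2 terminators lie upstream of the cassette, insulating the insert from read-through transcription, and a T7 promoter lies just beyond the downstream attL site, oriented toward the insert on the opposite strand. No mammalian promoter is present, so the plasmid is not meant for direct transfection. The ORF deliberately lacks a stop codon, so the destination vector can supply a C-terminal epitope tag and the stop codon after recombination. The depositors point to a companion set of lentiviral destination vectors (the pLX30x series) for mammalian expression. The clone belongs to a kinase ORF collection used for gain-of-function screening, as in the associated study of resistance to RAF inhibition. SYK itself encodes a non-receptor tyrosine kinase that signals downstream of immunoreceptors such as the B-cell receptor.
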