Features (pLannotate 1.2.2; 12 found; start..end, strand, type, name):
    587..679     +  CDS            lacI (fragment): lac repressor; lacI; The lac repressor binds to the lac operator to inhibit transcription in E. coli. This inhibition can be relieved by adding lactose or isopropyl-β-D-thiogalactopyranoside (IPTG).
    734..761     -  terminator     rrnB T2 terminator: transcription terminator T2 from the E. coli rrnB gene
    893..936     +  terminator     rrnB T1 terminator: Escherichia coli rrnB; transcription terminator T1 from the E. coli rrnB gene
    983..1019    -  CDS            lacZα (fragment): LacZα fragment of β-galactosidase; lacZ fragment
   1036..1131    +  protein_bind   attL3: mutant version of attL; recombination site for the Gateway® LR reaction LR Clonase™
   1137..3041    +  CDS            SYK (sequence partly withheld): KSYK_HUMAN - Experimental evidence at protein level: Swiss-Prot protein existence level 1. Non-receptor tyrosine kinase which mediates signal transduction downstream of a variety of transmembrane receptors including classical immunoreceptors like the B-cell receptor (BCR). Regulates several biological processes including innate and adaptive immunity, cell adhesion, osteoclast maturation, platelet activation and vascular development. Assembles into signaling complexes with activated receptors at the plasma membrane via interaction between its SH2 domains and the receptor tyrosine-phosphorylated
   3040..3139    -  protein_bind   attL2: mutant version of attL; recombination site for the Gateway® LR reaction LR Clonase™
   3157..3175    -  promoter       T7 promoter: promoter for bacteriophage T7 RNA polymerase
   3365..3388    +  promoter       Pc promoter (fragment): intI1 (promoter lies within the coding sequence); class 1 integron promoter
   3564..3620    +  CDS            GmR (fragment): gentamycin acetyltransferase; aacC1; confers resistance to gentamycin
   3627..4418    +  CDS            SmR: aminoglycoside adenylyltransferase (Murphy, 1985); aadA; confers resistance to spectinomycin and streptomycin
   4511..404     +  rep_origin     ori (across the origin): high-copy-number ColE1/pMB1/pBR322/pUC origin of replication
>Addgene plasmid #23907 | pDONR223-SYK | addgene full sequence | sequence record 251772 | Addgene NGS Result
ACTCTGTAGCACCGCCTACATACCTCGCTCTGCTAATCCTGTTACCAGTGGCTGCTGCCAGTGGCGATAA
GTCGTGTCTTACCGGGTTGGACTCAAGACGATAGTTACCGGATAAGGCGCAGCGGTCGGGCTGAACGGGG
GGTTCGTGCACACAGCCCAGCTTGGAGCGAACGACCTACACCGAACTGAGATACCTACAGCGTGAGCTAT
GAGAAAGCGCCACGCTTCCCGAAGGGAGAAAGGCGGACAGGTATCCGGTAAGCGGCAGGGTCGGAACAGG
AGAGCGCACGAGGGAGCTTCCAGGGGGAAACGCCTGGTATCTTTATAGTCCTGTCGGGTTTCGCCACCTC
TGACTTGAGCGTCGATTTTTGTGATGCTCGTCAGGGGGGCGGAGCCTATGGAAAAACGCCAGCAACGCGG
CCTTTTTACGGTTCCTGGCCTTTTGCTGGCCTTTTGCTCACATGTTCTTTCCTGCGTTATCCCCTGATTC
TGTGGATAACCGTATTACCGCCTTTGAGTGAGCTGATACCGCTCGCCGCAGCCGAACGACCGAGCGCAGC
GAGTCAGTGAGCGAGGAAGCGGAAGAGCGCCCAATACGCAAACCGCCTCTCCCCGCGCGTTGGCCGATTC
ATTAATGCAGCTGGCACGACAGGTTTCCCGACTGGAAAGCGGGCAGTGAGCGCAACGCAATTAATACGCG
TACCGCTAGCCAGGAAGAGTTTGTAGAAACGCAAAAAGGCCATCCGTCAGGATGGCCTTCTGCTTAGTTT
GATGCCTGGCAGTTTATGGCGGGCGTCCTGCCCGCCACCCTCCGGGCCGTTGCTTCACAACGTTCAAATC
CGCTCCCGGCGGATTTGTCCTACTCAGGAGAGCGTTCACCGACAAACAACAGATAAAACGAAAGGCCCAG
TCTTCCGACTGAGCCTTTCGTTTTATTTGATGCCTGGCAGTTCCCTACTCTCGCGTTAACGCTAGCATGG
ATGTTTTCCCAGTCACGACGTTGTAAAACGACGGCCAGTCTTAAGCTCGGGCCCCAAATAATGATTTTAT
TTTGACTGATAGTGACCTGTTCGTTGCAACAAATTGATGAGCAATGCTTTTTTATAATGCCAACTTTGTA
CAAAAAAGTTGGCACCATGGCCAGCAGCGGCATGGCTGAC
[762 nt withheld, positions 1161-1922]
GGCACACAGGGAAATGTTAATTTTGGAGGCCGTCCACAACTTCCAGGTTCCCATCCTGCGACTTGGTCAG
CGGGTGGAATAATCTCAAGAATCAAATCATACTCCTTCCCAAAGCCTGGCCACAGAAAGTCCTCCCCTGC
CCAAGGGAACCGGCAAGAGAGTACTGTGTCATTCAATCCGTATGAGCCAGAACTTGCACCCTGGGCTGCA
GACAAAGGCCCCCAGAGAGAAGCCCTACCCATGGACACAGAGGTGTACGAGAGCCCCTACGCGGACCCTG
AGGAGATCAGGCCCAAGGAGGTTTACCTGGACCGAAAGCTGCTGACGCTGGAAGACAAAGAACTGGGCTC
TGGTAATTTTGGAACTGTGAAAAAGGGCTACTACCAAATGAAAAAAGTTGTGAAAACCGTGGCTGTGAAA
ATACTGAAAAACGAGGCCAATGACCCCGCTCTTAAAGATGAGTTATTAGCAGAAGCAAATGTCATGCAGC
AGCTGGACAACCCGTACATCGTGCGCATGATCGGGATATGCGAGGCCGAGTCCTGGATGCTAGTTATGGA
GATGGCAGAACTTGGTCCCCTCAATAAGTATTTGCAGCAGAACAGACATGTCAAGGATAAGAACATCATA
GAACTGGTTCATCAGGTTTCCATGGGCATGAAGTACTTGGAGGAGAGCAATTTTGTGCACAGAGATCTGG
CTGCAAGAAATGTGTTGCTAGTTACCCAACATTATGCCAAGATCAGTGATTTCGGACTCTCCAAAGCACT
GCGTGCTGATGAAAACTACTACAAGGCCCAGACCCATGGAAAGTGGCCTGTCAAGTGGTACGCTCCGGAA
TGCATCAACTACTACAAGTTCTCCAGCAAAAGCGATGTCTGGAGCTTTGGAGTGTTGATGTGGGAAGCAT
TCTCCTATGGGCAGAAGCCATATCGAGGGATGAAAGGAAGTGAAGTCACCGCTATGTTAGAGAAAGGAGA
GCGGATGGGGTGCCCTGCAGGGTGTCCAAGAGAGATGTACGATCTCATGAATCTGTGCTGGACATACGAT
GTGGAAAACAGGCCCGGATTCGCAGCAGTGGAACTGCGGCTGCGCAATTACTACTATGACGTGGTGAACC
CAACTTTCTTGTACAAAGTTGGCATTATAAGAAAGCATTGCTTATCAATTTGTTGCAACGAACAGGTCAC
TATCAGTCAAAATAAAATCATTATTTGCCATCCAGCTGATATCCCCTATAGTGAGTCGTATTACATGGTC
ATAGCTGTTTCCTGGCAGCTCTGGCCCGTGTCTCAAAATCTCTGATGTTACATTGCACAAGATAAAAATA
TATCATCATGCCTCCTCTAGACCAGCCAGGACAGAAATGCCTCGACTTCGCTGCTACCCAAGGTTGCCGG
GTGACGCACACCGTGGAAACGGATGAAGGCACGAACCCAGTGGACATAAGCCTGTTCGGTTCGTAAGCTG
TAATGCAAGTAGCGTATGCGCTCACGCAACTGGTCCAGAACCTTGACCGAACGCAGCGGTGGTAACGGCG
CAGTGGCGGTTTTCATGGCTTGTTATGACTGTTTTTTTGGGGTACAGTCTATGCCTCGGGCATCCAAGCA
GCAAGCGCGTTACGCCGTGGGTCGATGTTTGATGTTATGGAGCAGCAACGATGTTACGCAGCAGGGCAGT
CGCCCTAAAACAAAGTTAAACATTATGAGGGAAGCGGTGATCGCCGAAGTATCGACTCAACTATCAGAGG
TAGTTGGCGTCATCGAGCGCCATCTCGAACCGACGTTGCTGGCCGTACATTTGTACGGCTCCGCAGTGGA
TGGCGGCCTGAAGCCACACAGTGATATTGATTTGCTGGTTACGGTGACCGTAAGGCTTGATGAAACAACG
CGGCGAGCTTTGATCAACGACCTTTTGGAAACTTCGGCTTCCCCTGGAGAGAGCGAGATTCTCCGCGCTG
TAGAAGTCACCATTGTTGTGCACGACGACATCATTCCGTGGCGTTATCCAGCTAAGCGCGAACTGCAATT
TGGAGAATGGCAGCGCAATGACATTCTTGCAGGTATCTTCGAGCCAGCCACGATCGACATTGATCTGGCT
ATCTTGCTGACAAAAGCAAGAGAACATAGCGTTGCCTTGGTAGGTCCAGCGGCGGAGGAACTCTTTGATC
CGGTTCCTGAACAGGATCTATTTGAGGCGCTAAATGAAACCTTAACGCTATGGAACTCGCCGCCCGACTG
GGCTGGCGATGAGCGAAATGTAGTGCTTACGTTGTCCCGCATTTGGTACAGCGCAGTAACCGGCAAAATC
GCGCCGAAGGATGTCGCTGCCGACTGGGCAATGGAGCGCCTGCCGGCCCAGTATCAGCCCGTCATACTTG
AAGCTAGACAGGCTTATCTTGGACAAGAAGAAGATCGCTTGGCCTCGCGCGCAGATCAGTTGGAAGAATT
TGTCCACTACGTGAAAGGCGAGATCACCAAGGTAGTCGGCAAATAACCCTCGAGCCACCCATGACCAAAA
TCCCTTAACGTGAGTTACGCGTCGTTCCACTGAGCGTCAGACCCCGTAGAAAAGATCAAAGGATCTTCTT
GAGATCCTTTTTTTCTGCGCGTAATCTGCTGCTTGCAAACAAAAAAACCACCGCTACCAGCGGTGGTTTG
TTTGCCGGATCAAGAGCTACCAACTCTTTTTCCGAAGGTAACTGGCTTCAGCAGAGCGCAGATACCAAAT
ACTGTTCTTCTAGTGTAGCCGTAGTTAGGCCACCACTTCAAGA
