>Addgene plasmid #23907 | pDONR223-SYK | addgene partial sequence | sequence record 29739 | 23907 with M13pUC-fwd
AGCTCGGGCCCAATAATGATTTTATTTTGACTGATAGTGACCTGTTCGTTGCAACAAATTGATGAGCAAT
GCTTTTTTATAATGCCAACTTTGTACAAAAAAGTTGGCACCATGGCCAGCAGCGGCATGGCTGAC
[559 nt withheld, positions 136-694]
